>Addgene plasmid #128176 | MSGV Mouse Acceptor | addgene full sequence | sequence record 252503 | Addgene NGS Result
AATGAAAGACCCCACCTGTAGGTTTGGCAAGCTAGCTTAAGTAACGCCATTTTGCAAGGCATGGAAAATA
CATAACTGAGAATAGAGAAGTTCAGATCAAGGTTAGGAACAGAGAGACAGCAGAATATGGGCCAAACAGG
ATATCTGTGGTAAGCAGTTCCTGCCCCGGCTCAGGGCCAAGAACAGATGGTCCCCAGATGCGGTCCCGCC
CTCAGCAGTTTCTAGAGAACCATCAGATGTTTCCAGGGTGCCCCAAGGACCTGAAATGACCCTGTGCCTT
ATTTGAACTAACCAATCAGTTCGCTTCTCGCTTCTGTTCGCGCGCTTCTGCTCCCCGAGCTCAATAAAAG
AGCCCACAACCCCTCACTCGGCGCGCCAGTCCTCCGATAGACTGCGTCGCCCGGGTACCCGTATTCCCAA
TAAAGCCTCTTGCTGTTTGCATCCGAATCGTGGACTCGCTGATCCTTGGGAGGGTCTCCTCAGATTGATT
GACTGCCCACCTCGGGGGTCTTTCATTTGGAGGTTCCACCGAGATTTGGAGACCCCTGCCCAGGGACCAC
CGACCCCCCCGCCGGGAGGTAAGCTGGCCAGCGGTCGTTTCGTGTCTGTCTCTGTCTTTGTGCGTGTTTG
TGCCGGCATCTAATGTTTGCGCCTGCGTCTGTACTAGTTAGCTAACTAGCTCTGTATCTGGCGGACCCGT
GGTGGAACTGACGAGTTCGGAACACCCGGCCGCAACCCTGGGAGACGTCCCAGGGACTTCGGGGGCCGTT
TTTGTGGCCCGACCTGAGTCCTAAAATCCCGATCGTTTAGGACTCTTTGGTGCACCCCCCTTAGAGGAGG
GATATGTGGTTCTGGTAGGAGACGAGAACCTAAAACAGTTCCCGCCTCCGTCTGAATTTTTGCTTTCGGT
TTGGGACCGAAGCCGCGCCGCGCGTCTTGTCTGCTGCAGCATCGTTCTGTGTTGTCTCTGTCTGACTGTG
TTTCTGTATTTGTCTGAAAATATGGGCCCGGGCTAGCCTGTTACCACTCCCTTAAGTTTGACCTTAGGTC
ACTGGAAAGATGTCGAGCGGATCGCTCACAACCAGTCGGTAGATGTCAAGAAGAGACGTTGGGTTACCTT
CTGCTCTGCAGAATGGCCAACCTTTAACGTCGGATGGCCGCGAGACGGCACCTTTAACCGAGACCTCATC
ACCCAGGTTAAGATCAAGGTCTTTTCACCTGGCCCGCATGGACACCCAGACCAGGTCCCCTACATCGTGA
CCTGGGAAGCCTTGGCTTTTGACCCCCCTCCCTGGGTCAAGCCCTTTGTACACCCTAAGCCTCCGCCTCC
TCTTCCTCCATCCGCCCCGTCTCTCCCCCTTGAACCTCCTCGTTCGACCCCGCCTCGATCCTCCCTTTAT
CCAGCCCTCACTCCTTCTCTAGGCGCCCCCATATGGCCATATGAGATCTTATATGGGGCACCCCCGCCCC
TTGTAAACTTCCCTGACCCTGACATGACAAGAGTTACTAACAGCCCCTCTCTCCAAGCTCACTTACAGGC
TCTCTACTTAGTCCAGCACGAAGTCTGGAGACCTCTGGCGGCAGCCTACCAAGAACAACTGGACCGACCG
GTGGTACCTCACCCTTACCGAGTCGGCGACACAGTGTGGGTCCGCCGACACCAGACTAAGAACCTAGAAC
CTCGCTGGAAAGGACCTTACACAGTCCTGCTGACCACCCCCACCGCCCTCAAAGTAGACGGCATCGCAGC
TTGGATACACGCCGCCCACGTGAAGGCTGCCGACCCCGGGGGTGGACCATCCTCTAGACCGCAACGTTAA
TTAAGCCACCAAGTCTTCTTTTTTTGAAGACTTCAGAACCCCGAGCCCGCCGTGTACCAGCTGAAGGACC
CCAGAAGCCAGGACAGCACCCTGTGTCTGTTCACCGACTTCGACAGCCAGATCAACGTGCCCAAGACCAT
GGAAAGCGGCACCTTCATCACCGATAAGTGCGTGCTGGACATGAAGGCCATGGACAGCAAGAGCAACGGC
GCCATTGCCTGGTCCAACCAGACCAGCTTCACATGCCAGGACATCTTCAAAGAGACAAACGCCACCTACC
CTTCCAGCGACGTGCCCTGTGACGCCACCCTGACCGAGAAGTCCTTCGAGACAGACATGAATCTGAATTT
CCAGAACCTGAGCGTGATGGGCCTGCGGATCCTGCTGCTGAAAGTGGCCGGCTTCAACCTGCTGATGACC
CTGCGGCTGTGGTCCAGCCGGGCCAAGAGATCTGGCAGCGGCGCCACCAATTTCAGCCTGCTGAAACAGG
CCGGGGACGTGGAAGAGAACCCTAAGTCTTCTTTTTGAAGACTTGATCTGAGGAACGTGACCCCCCCCAA
GGTGTCCCTGTTCGAGCCCAGCAAGGCCGAGATCGCCAACAAGCAGAAAGCCACCCTCGTGTGCCTGGCC
AGAGGCTTCTTCCCCGACCACGTGGAACTGTCCTGGTGGGTCAACGGCAAAGAGGTGCACAGCGGAGTCT
GCACCGACCCCCAGGCTTACAAAGAGAGCAACTACAGCTACTGCCTGTCCAGCAGACTGCGGGTGTCCGC
TACCTTCTGGCACAACCCCCGGAACCACTTCAGATGCCAGGTGCAGTTCCACGGCCTGAGCGAAGAGGAC
AAGTGGCCCGAGGGCAGCCCCAAGCCCGTGACCCAGAATATCAGCGCCGAGGCCTGGGGCAGAGCCGATT
GTGGCATCACCAGCGCCAGCTACCACCAGGGGGTGCTGAGCGCCACCATCCTGTACGAGATCCTGCTGGG
CAAGGCCACCCTGTACGCCGTGCTGGTGTCCGGACTGGTGCTGATGGCCATGGTCAAGAAGAAGAACAGC
TAGCGGCCGCTACGTAGTCGACGGATCCCTCGAGCTCAAGCTTCGAATTCTGCAGTCGACGGTACCGCGG
GCCCGGGATCCGATAAAATAAAAGATTTTATTTAGTCTCCAGAAAAAGGGGGGAATGAAAGACCCCACCT
GTAGGTTTGGCAAGCTAGCTTAAGTAACGCCATTTTGCAAGGCATGGAAAATACATAACTGAGAATAGAG
AAGTTCAGATCAAGGTTAGGAACAGAGAGACAGCAGAATATGGGCCAAACAGGATATCTGTGGTAAGCAG
TTCCTGCCCCGGCTCAGGGCCAAGAACAGATGGTCCCCAGATGCGGTCCCGCCCTCAGCAGTTTCTAGAG
AACCATCAGATGTTTCCAGGGTGCCCCAAGGACCTGAAATGACCCTGTGCCTTATTTGAACTAACCAATC
AGTTCGCTTCTCGCTTCTGTTCGCGCGCTTCTGCTCCCCGAGCTCAATAAAAGAGCCCACAACCCCTCAC
TCGGCGCGCCAGTCCTCCGATAGACTGCGTCGCCCGGGTACCCGTGTATCCAATAAACCCTCTTGCAGTT
GCATCCGACTTGTGGTCTCGCTGTTCCTTGGGAGGGTCTCCTCTGAGTGATTGACTACCCGTCAGCGGGG
GTCTTTCATGGGTAACAGTTTCTTGAAGTTGGAGAACAACATTCTGAGGGTAGGAGTCGAATATTAAGTA
ATCCTGACTCAATTAGCCACTGTTTTGAATCCACATACTCCAATACTCCTGAAATCCATCGATGGAGTTC
ATTATGGACAGCGCAGAAAGAGCTGGGGAGAATTGTGAAATTGTTATCCGCTCACAATTCCACACAACAT
ACGAGCCGGAAGCATAAAGTGTAAAGCCTGGGGTGCCTAATGAGTGAGCTAACTCACATTAATTGCGTTG
CGCTCACTGCCCGCTTTCCAGTCGGGAAACCTGTCGTGCCAGCTGCATTAATGAATCGGCCAACGCGCGG
GGAGAGGCGGTTTGCGTATTGGGCGCTCTTCCGCTTCCTCGCTCACTGACTCGCTGCGCTCGGTCGTTCG
GCTGCGGCGAGCGGTATCAGCTCACTCAAAGGCGGTAATACGGTTATCCACAGAATCAGGGGATAACGCA
GGAAAGAACATGTGAGCAAAAGGCCAGCAAAAGGCCAGGAACCGTAAAAAGGCCGCGTTGCTGGCGTTTT
TCCATAGGCTCCGCCCCCCTGACGAGCATCACAAAAATCGACGCTCAAGTCAGAGGTGGCGAAACCCGAC
AGGACTATAAAGATACCAGGCGTTTCCCCCTGGAAGCTCCCTCGTGCGCTCTCCTGTTCCGACCCTGCCG
CTTACCGGATACCTGTCCGCCTTTCTCCCTTCGGGAAGCGTGGCGCTTTCTCATAGCTCACGCTGTAGGT
ATCTCAGTTCGGTGTAGGTCGTTCGCTCCAAGCTGGGCTGTGTGCACGAACCCCCCGTTCAGCCCGACCG
CTGCGCCTTATCCGGTAACTATCGTCTTGAGTCCAACCCGGTAAGACACGACTTATCGCCACTGGCAGCA
GCCACTGGTAACAGGATTAGCAGAGCGAGGTATGTAGGCGGTGCTACAGAGTTCTTGAAGTGGTGGCCTA
ACTACGGCTACACTAGAAGAACAGTATTTGGTATCTGCGCTCTGCTGAAGCCAGTTACCTTCGGAAAAAG
AGTTGGTAGCTCTTGATCCGGCAAACAAACCACCGCTGGTAGCGGTGGTTTTTTTGTTTGCAAGCAGCAG
ATTACGCGCAGAAAAAAAGGATCTCAAGAAGATCCTTTGATCTTTTCTACGGGGTCTGACGCTCAGTGGA
ACGAAAACTCACGTTAAGGGATTTTGGTCATGAGATTATCAAAAAGGATCTTCACCTAGATCCTTTTAAA
TTAAAAATGAAGTTTTAAATCAATCTAAAGTATATATGAGTAAACTTGGTCTGACAGTTACCAATGCTTA
ATCAGTGAGGCACCTATCTCAGCGATCTGTCTATTTCGTTCATCCATAGTTGCCTGACTCCCCGTCGTGT
AGATAACTACGATACGGGAGGGCTTACCATCTGGCCCCAGTGCTGCAATGATACCGCGAGACCCACGCTC
ACCGGCTCCAGATTTATCAGCAATAAACCAGCCAGCCGGAAGGGCCGAGCGCAGAAGTGGTCCTGCAACT
TTATCCGCCTCCATCCAGTCTATTAATTGTTGCCGGGAAGCTAGAGTAAGTAGTTCGCCAGTTAATAGTT
TGCGCAACGTTGTTGCCATTGCTACAGGCATCGTGGTGTCACGCTCGTCGTTTGGTATGGCTTCATTCAG
CTCCGGTTCCCAACGATCAAGGCGAGTTACATGATCCCCCATGTTGTGCAAAAAAGCGGTTAGCTCCTTC
GGTCCTCCGATCGTTGTCAGAAGTAAGTTGGCCGCAGTGTTATCACTCATGGTTATGGCAGCACTGCATA
ATTCTCTTACTGTCATGCCATCCGTAAGATGCTTTTCTGTGACTGGTGAGTACTCAACCAAGTCATTCTG
AGAATAGTGTATGCGGCGACCGAGTTGCTCTTGCCCGGCGTCAATACGGGATAATACCGCGCCACATAGC
AGAACTTTAAAAGTGCTCATCATTGGAAAACGTTCTTCGGGGCGAAAACTCTCAAGGATCTTACCGCTGT
TGAGATCCAGTTCGATGTAACCCACTCGTGCACCCAACTGATCTTCAGCATCTTTTACTTTCACCAGCGT
TTCTGGGTGAGCAAAAACAGGAAGGCAAAATGCCGCAAAAAAGGGAATAAGGGCGACACGGAAATGTTGA
ATACTCATACTCTTCCTTTTTCAATATTATTGAAGCATTTATCAGGGTTATTGTCTCATGAGCGGATACA
TATTTGAATGTATTTAGAAAAATAAACAAATAGGGGTTCCGCGCACATTTCCCCGAAAAGTGCCACCTGA
CGTCTAAGAAACCATTATTATCATGACATTAACCTATAAAAATAGGCGTATCACGAGGCCCTTTCGTCTC
GCGCGTTTCGGTGATGACGGTGAAAACCTCTGACACATGCAGCTCCCGGAGACGGTCACAGCTTGTCTGT
AAGCGGATGCCGGGAGCAGACAAGCCCGTCAGGGCGCGTCAGCGGGTGTTGGCGGGTGTCGGGGCTGGCT
TAACTATGCGGCATCAGAGCAGATTGTACTGAGAGTGCACCATATGCGGTGTGAAATACCGCACAGATGC
GTAAGGAGAAAATACCGCATCAGGCGCCATTCGCCATTCAGGCTGCGCAACTGTTGGGAAGGGCGATCGG
TGCGGGCCTCTTCGCTATTACGCCAGCTGGCGAAAGGGGGATGTGCTGCAAGGCGATTAAGTTGGGTAAC
GCCAGGGTTTTCCCAGTCACGACGTTGTAAAACGACGGCGCAAGGAATGGTGCATGCAAGGAGATGGCGC
CCAACAGTCCCCCGGCCACGGGGCCTGCCACCATACCCACGCCGAAACAAGCGCTCATGAGCCCGAAGTG
GCGAGCCCGATCTTCCCCATCGGTGATGTCGGCGATATAGGCGCCAGCAACCGCACCTGTGGCGCCGGTG
ATGCCGGCCACGATGCGTCCGGCGTAGAGGCGATTAGTCCAATTTGTTAAAGACAGGATATCAGTGGTCC
AGGCTCTAGTTTTGACTCAACAATATCACCAGCTGAAGCCTATAGAGTACGAGCCATAGATAAAATAAAA
GATTTTATTTAGTCTCCAGAAAAAGGGGGG
Features (pLannotate 1.2.2; 20 found; start..end, strand, type, name):
      1..517     +  LTR            5' LTR: 5' long terminal repeat from murine embryonic stem cell virus
    648..946     +  misc_feature   MMLV Ψ (fragment): packaging signal of Moloney murine leukemia virus (MMLV)
   1018..1427    +  CDS            gag (truncated) (fragment): truncated Moloney murine leukemia virus (MMLV) gag gene lacking the start codon
   1437..1809    +  misc_feature   pol region: Moloney murine leukemia virus (MMLV) pol region containing the splice acceptor site
   1851..2258    +  CDS            Tcra: TCA_MOUSE - Experimental evidence at protein level: Swiss-Prot protein existence level 1. From Mus musculus (Mouse).
   2355..2870    +  CDS            TCB2_MOUSE: Experimental evidence at protein level: Swiss-Prot protein existence level 1. From Mus musculus (Mouse).
   2899..2951    +  misc_feature   MCS: multiple cloning site
   2995..3509    +  LTR            3' LTR: 3' long terminal repeat from murine embryonic stem cell virus
   3681..3697    -  protein_bind   lac operator: The lac repressor binds to the lac operator to inhibit transcription in E. coli. This inhibition can be relieved by adding lactose or isopropyl-β-D-thiogalactopyranoside (IPTG). lac repressor encoded by lacI
   3705..3735    -  promoter       lac promoter: promoter for the E. coli lac operon
   3750..3771    -  protein_bind   CAP binding site: CAP binding activates transcription in the presence of cAMP. E. coli catabolite activator protein
   3784..3876    -  CDS            lacI (fragment): lac repressor; lacI; The lac repressor binds to the lac operator to inhibit transcription in E. coli. This inhibition can be relieved by adding lactose or isopropyl-β-D-thiogalactopyranoside (IPTG).
   4059..4647    -  rep_origin     ori: high-copy-number ColE1/pMB1/pBR322/pUC origin of replication
   4818..5678    -  CDS            AmpR: β-lactamase; bla; confers resistance to ampicillin, carbenicillin, and related antibiotics
   5679..5783    -  promoter       AmpR promoter: bla
   5878..5913    +  CDS            rop (fragment): Rop protein, which maintains plasmids at low copy number; rop
   6015..6114    +  misc_feature   bom (fragment): basis of mobility region from pBR322
   6120..6269    -  CDS            lacZα (fragment): LacZα fragment of β-galactosidase; lacZ fragment
   6269..6470    -  CDS            TcR (fragment): tetracycline efflux protein; tet; confers resistance to tetracycline
   6471..6569    +  CDS            env (fragment): murine leukemia virus gPr80 envelope polyprotein precursor; env; proteolytically cleaved into gp70SU and p15TM subunits
