[The description below was written by a language model from this plasmid's Addgene catalogue record and pLannotate feature annotations shown in this document.]
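Description:
MSGV Mouse Acceptor is an empty gammaretroviral expression backbone built on the in-house MSGV1 vector and designed to receive T-cell receptor variable regions. It is propagated in E. coli through a high-copy ColE1/pUC-type origin and selected with ampicillin via the β-lactamase gene and its native promoter. The annotated plasmid backbone also carries leftover pieces of earlier cloning vectors (lac promoter/operator, and fragments of lacI, lacZα, rop, bom and the tetracycline resistance gene), which have no evident functional role here. The catalogue lists a backbone size slightly larger than the 6,610 nt sequenced record from which the feature table was generated.

The retroviral cassette is bounded by 5' and 3' long terminal repeats of the murine stem cell virus type, with the 5' LTR serving as the MSCV promoter named in the record. Downstream lie the MMLV packaging signal, a truncated gag segment lacking its start codon, which extends the packaging region, and a pol-derived region supplying a splice acceptor, an arrangement that supports efficient encapsidation of the genomic RNA and expression of the downstream payload. That payload position contains mouse TCR alpha and TCR beta-2 constant region coding sequences, followed by a short multiple cloning site before the 3' LTR. Variable regions of a chosen TCR are inserted upstream of each constant region; the associated publication describes Golden Gate assembly, although the catalogue field simply lists restriction enzyme cloning. How the two chains are linked for co-expression is not stated. Using murine constant domains is intended to reduce mispairing of the introduced chains with the endogenous TCR. The finished constructs are used to make retrovirus for TCR gene transfer into T cells.
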