Addgene plasmid #128176: MSGV Mouse Acceptor
Purpose: (Empty Backbone) A TCR Variable Region cloning expression vector using Mouse Constant Regions to reduce mis-pairing with endogenous TCR ref Biotechniques. 2015 Mar 1;58(3):135-9
Depositing lab: David Ott. Depositing organization: National Cancer Institute (NCI). Publication: Production of retroviral constructs for effective transfer and expression of T-cell receptor genes using Golden Gate cloning. Coren LV, Jain S, Trivett MT, Ohlen C, Ott DE. Biotechniques. 2015 Mar 1;58(3):135-9. doi: 10.2144/000114265. eCollection 2015. PubMed 25757546.
Backbone
  Vector backbone: MSGV1
  Backbone manufacturer: in lab construct
  Backbone size (bp): 6679
  Vector type: Retroviral
  Promoter: MSCV
Growth in bacteria
  Bacterial resistance: Ampicillin, 100 μg/mL
  Growth temperature: 30°C
  Growth strain: NEB Stable
  Copy number: High Copy
Gene/Insert
  Cloning method: Restriction Enzyme
Terms and licenses: Academic/Nonprofit Terms; Industry Terms: Not Available to Industry
How to cite: MSGV Mouse Acceptor was a gift from David Ott (Addgene plasmid # 128176 ; http://n2t.net/addgene:128176 ; RRID:Addgene_128176)
